>Addgene plasmid #226200 | pCHC022 (∆phcA) | addgene full sequence | sequence record 453503 | Addgene NGS Result
TTGAGATCCTTTTTTTCTGCGCGTAATCTGCTGCTTGCAAACAAAAAAACCACCGCTACCAGCGGTGGTT
TGTTTGCCGGATCAAGAGCTACCAACTCTTTTTCCGAAGGTAACTGGCTTCAGCAGAGCGCAGATACCAA
ATACTGTTCTTCTAGTGTAGCCGTAGTTAGGCCACCACTTCAAGAACTCTGTAGCACCGCCTACATACCT
CGCTCTGCTAATCCTGTTACCAGTGGCTGCTGCCAGTGGCGATAAGTCGTGTCTTACCGGGTTGGACTCA
AGACGATAGTTACCGGATAAGGCGCAGCGGTCGGGCTGAACGGGGGGTTCGTGCACACAGCCCAGCTTGG
AGCGAACGACCTACACCGAACTGAGATACCTACAGCGTGAGCTATGAGAAAGCGCCACGCTTCCCGAAGG
GAGAAAGGCGGACAGGTATCCGGTAAGCGGCAGGGTCGGAACAGGAGAGCGCACGATGGAGCTTCCAGGG
GGAAACGCCTGGTATCTTTATAGTCCTGTCGGGTTTCGCCACCTCTGACTTGAGCGTCGATTTTTGTGAT
GCTCGTCAGGGGGGCGGAGCCTATGGAAAAACGCCTCACACAGGAAACAGCTATGACATGATTACGAATT
CACGACTTCGCCAAGGAACAGGTCGTAGGTCTGCTGCGTGGCCGGCTCCGGCAGCAGCCGGCATTCCAGC
CAGGCCGCGCAGCCCTCCAGCAGCGGCGCGCCCACCGCCGTGCCGGCAAAGGTGCCAAGGCCGTAGGCGT
CGAACTTGTCGGTGCCTTCCTGCTCCATCAGCGCCAGGCCCGAGCTGGAGCCCAGTGCCTCGGTCAGGTC
GACCTGGCTGACGGTGGGGACCTGCAACACGAACTCGCCGCTGTCTTCCAGCAGGTGCCGGGTCCAGGTG
CTCTTGTCCAGCACCACTGCCACCTTGGGCGGGGCGAAGTCGAGCGGCATGGCCCAGGCGGCGGCCATGA
TATTGCGCTTGCCGCCGGCGGCGGCGCTGACCAGCACAGTGGGGCCGTGGTTCAGCAAGCGGTAGGCTTT
CGGGAGTGATACGGGCAGGCGGAAATGTTCAGGCATGATGGCCGGGATGAGCCGTCAGAAAAGAATGATA
AAAATGGGAACGGCGGACCCACTATACCCGGATGTACGAGTGCATGTTGCGGCGCGGGAAATGTTCACAT
ATGCGGTCAATTGTGGAAAAAGAGCGCAATTTTTCAGAAATATGGCGTAGACGGCCATTTCAGAAATGCC
GAATTTGCTTTCCGAGCTTGTTTTTTCCTCTTACACTATTAAGACGCCGTTGAAATCTGATGTGCAGCCA
GTGCAAGTGGTGGGGCCATCTAGCTAAGAATAATCTGACCGAGGCCTGATCGCAGCATCCTGCGGCGAGC
AGCCCAAACAAAAAACCGGCGCCTGGCGCCGGTTTTTTGTTGCCCGTCTGCGCTCCGCGGTGGAGCGTGC
AGGCTTATCGTTTGGGTCTGTGGGGACAGTCTGTTTTGGTGCAATTGCCGTACAGCGACAGTGCATGTTC
CTGCAGCGTAAAGCCGCGCTCGCGCGCGATGCTTTGCTGGCGGTGCTCGATTTCAGAGTCGAAGAACTCC
TCGACGCGGCCGCAGTCGAGGCACACCAGGTGGTCATGGTGCTTGCCTTCGTTGAGTTCGAAAATCGCCT
TGCCGGATTCAAAGTTGTTGCGCGAGAGCAGGCCCGCCTGCTCGAACTGGGTCAGCACGCGGTAGACGGT
GGCCAGGCCGATGTCCATATGCTCGTTCAGCAGGATACGGTAGACGTCTTCCGCGCTCAGGTGCCGCTGC
TCACTGGTCTGAAAAATTTCAAGAATCTTCAGCCTGGGCACGGTCGCCTTCAGGCCGATGTTCTTGAGGT
CCGCCGGACTCGGCATGTGGGTGACTCCCTAGAGTACAATGACTGGATAGTTGAATCATAAGGGTTTTGG
CAGCAAAAGTCGCTCGCGGTAGTGATGTCCCAGGTCGACGTCACGCGCCCGGCACGGTTGCCGTCCCATG
TGGTTGTCGCGGCAGGCGCAACAAGGCGTGTGTGGTGCAATCGGCGCATATTGCGCCGTTTTTGTGCCCG
CTTTGCGGTACCGTGCCGCGGTACTTTTCTTAAGCTTGGCACTGGCCGTCGTTTTACAACGTCGTGACCG
GAATTGCCAGCTGGGGCGCCCTCTGGTAAGGTTGGGAAGCCCTGCAAACAGGATGAGGATCGTTTCGCAT
GATTGAACAAGATGGATTGCACGCAGGTTCTCCGGCCGCTTGGGTGGAGAGGCTATTCGGCTATGACTGG
GCACAACAGACAATCGGCTGCTCTGATGCCGCCGTGTTCCGGCTGTCAGCGCAGGGGCGCCCGGTTCTTT
TTGTCAAGACCGACCTGTCCGGTGCCCTGAATGAACTCCAAGACGAGGCAGCGCGGCTATCGTGGCTGGC
CACGACGGGCGTTCCTTGCGCAGCTGTGCTCGACGTTGTCACTGAAGCGGGAAGGGACTGGCTGCTATTG
GGCGAAGTGCCGGGGCAGGATCTCCTGTCATCTCACCTTGCTCCTGCCGAGAAAGTATCCATCATGGCTG
ATGCAATGCGGCGGCTGCATACGCTTGATCCGGCTACCTGCCCATTCGACCACCAAGCGAAACATCGCAT
CGAGCGAGCACGTACTCGGATGGAAGCCGGTCTTGTCGATCAGGATGATCTGGACGAAGAGCATCAGGGG
CTCGCGCCAGCCGAACTGTTCGCCAGGCTCAAGGCGCGGATGCCCGACGGCGAGGATCTCGTCGTGACCC
ATGGCGATGCCTGCTTGCCGAATATCATGGTGGAAAATGGCCGCTTTTCTGGATTCATCGACTGTGGCCG
GCTGGGTGTGGCGGACCGCTATCAGGACATAGCGTTGGCTACCCGTGATATTGCTGAAGAGCTTGGCGGC
GAATGGGCTGACCGCTTCCTCGTGCTTTACGGTATCGCCGCTCCCGATTCGCAGCGCATCGCCTTCTATC
GCCTTCTTGACGAGTTCTTCTGAGCGACGATGAACATCAAAAAGTTTGCAAAACAAGCAACAGTATTAAC
CTTTACTACCGCACTGCTGGCAGGAGGCGCAACTCAAGCGTTTGCGAAAGAAACGAACCAAAAGCCATAT
AAGGAAACATACGGCATTTCCCATATTACACGCCATGATATGCTGCAAATCCCTGAACAGCAAAAAAATG
AAAAATATCAAGTTTCTGAATTTGATTCGTCCACAATTAAAAATATCTCTTCTGCAAAAGGCCTGGACGT
TTGGGACAGCTGGCCATTACAAAACGCTGACGGCACTGTCGCAAACTATCACGGCTACCACATCGTCTTT
GCATTAGCCGGAGATCCTAAAAATGCGGATGACACATCGATTTACATGTTCTATCAAAAAGTCGGCGAAA
CTTCTATTGACAGCTGGAAAAACGCTGGCCGCGTCTTTAAAGACAGCGACAAATTCGATGCAAATGATTC
TATCCTAAAAGACCAAACACAAGAATGGTCAGGTTCAGCCACATTTACATCTGACGGAAAAATCCGTTTA
TTCTACACTGATTTCTCCGGTAAACATTACGGCAAACAAACACTGACAACTGCACAAGTTAACGTATCAG
CATCAGACAGCTCTTTGAACATCAACGGTGTAGAGGATTATAAATCAATCTTTGACGGTGACGGAAAAAC
GTATCAAAATGTACAGCAGTTCATCGATGAAGGCAACTACAGCTCAGGCGACAACCATACGCTGAGAGAT
CCTCACTACGTAGAAGATAAAGGCCACAAATACTTAGTATTTGAAGCAAACACTGGAACTGAAGATGGCT
ACCAAGGCGAAGAATCTTTATTTAACAAAGCATACTATGGCAAAAGCACATCATTCTTCCGTCAAGAAAG
TCAAAAACTTCTGCAAAGCGATAAAAAACGCACGGCTGAGTTAGCAAACGGCGCTCTCGGTATGATTGAG
CTAAACGATGATTACACACTGAAAAAAGTGATGAAACCGCTGATTGCATCTAACACAGTAACAGATGAAA
TTGAACGCGCGAACGTCTTTAAAATGAACGGCAAATGGTACCTGTTCACTGACTCCCGCGGATCAAAAAT
GACGATTGACGGCATTACGTCTAACGATATTTACATGCTTGGTTATGTTTCTAATTCTTTAACTGGCCCA
TACAAGCCGCTGAACAAAACTGGCCTTGTGTTAAAAATGGATCTTGATCCTAACGATGTAACCTTTACTT
ACTCACACTTCGCTGTACCTCAAGCGAAAGGAAACAATGTCGTGATTACAAGCTATATGACAAACAGAGG
ATTCTACGCAGACAAACAATCAACGTTTGCGCCGAGCTTCCTGCTGAACATCAAAGGCAAGAAAACATCT
GTTGTCAAAGACAGCATCCTTGAACAAGGACAATTAACAGTTAACAAATAATCAGACCCCGTAGAAAAGA
TCAAAGGATCTTC
Features (pLannotate 1.2.2; 5 found; start..end, strand, type, name):
      1..589     +  rep_origin     ori: high-copy-number ColE1/pMB1/pBR322/pUC origin of replication
   1520..1894    -  CDS            fur (fragment): FUR_PSEAE - Experimental evidence at protein level: Swiss-Prot protein existence level 1. Fur acts as a repressor, employing Fe(2+) as a cofactor to bind the operator of the iron transport operon. Involved in exotoxin A regulation, siderophore regulation and manganese susceptibility. From Pseudomonas aeruginosa (strain ATCC 15692 / DSM 22644 / CIP 104116 / JCM 14847 / LMG 12228 / 1C / PRS 101 / PAO1).
   2140..2168    +  CDS            lacZα (fragment): LacZα fragment of β-galactosidase; lacZ fragment
   2239..3030    +  CDS            neo: KKA2_KLEPN - Also known as kan, nptII. Experimental evidence at protein level: Swiss-Prot protein existence level 1. Resistance to kanamycin, neomycin, paromomycin, ribostamycin, butirosin and gentamicin B. From Klebsiella pneumoniae.
   3040..4461    +  CDS            SacB: secreted levansucrase that renders bacterial growth sensitive to sucrose; Bacillus subtilis sacB; negative selection marker
