[The description below was written by a language model from this plasmid's Addgene catalogue record and pLannotate feature annotations shown in this document.]
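Description:
pCHC022 (∆phcA) is an allelic-exchange knockout plasmid built on the pK18sB backbone and designed to delete phcA, which encodes a LysR-type transcriptional regulator, from the chromosome of Cupriavidus necator H16. It is maintained in E. coli as a high-copy plasmid through a ColE1/pUC-type origin and selected with kanamycin via the neo (nptII) aminoglycoside phosphotransferase gene. Immediately downstream of neo lies Bacillus subtilis sacB, encoding the secreted levansucrase that makes cells sucrose-sensitive and so provides counterselection. The annotation shows no origin for replication in C. necator and no conjugative transfer element, which fits the record's description of a plasmid delivered by electroporation that presumably must integrate to persist.

The insert consists of homology arms for the phcA locus, assembled into the backbone by Gibson cloning. The arms are not annotated as such in the feature table; they presumably occupy the otherwise largely unannotated region between the origin and a short residual lacZα fragment. Within that region the software flags a partial match to the Pseudomonas aeruginosa ferric uptake regulator Fur, which most likely reflects a homologous C. necator gene carried in one of the flanking arms rather than a deliberately included part.

Constructs of this type are normally used in two steps. Kanamycin selection recovers cells in which the plasmid has integrated by a single crossover through one arm. Sucrose counterselection then enriches for a second crossover that excises the backbone, leaving either the wild-type allele or a markerless deletion. The associated work concerns improving C. necator H16 growth on formate through engineering informed by adaptive laboratory evolution, with phcA deletion as one of the tested modifications.
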