Addgene plasmid #226200: pCHC022 (∆phcA)
Purpose: Electroporation knockout plasmid (pK18sB) to delete the C. necator LysR-type transcriptional regulator PhcA.
Depositing lab: Christopher Johnson. Depositing organization: National Laboratory of the Rockies (NLR). Publication: Improving growth of Cupriavidus necator H16 on formate using adaptive laboratory evolution-informed engineering. Calvey CH, Sanchez I Nogue V, White AM, Kneucker CM, Woodworth SP, Alt HM, Eckert CA, Johnson CW. Metab Eng. 2023 Jan;75:78-90. doi: 10.1016/j.ymben.2022.10.016. Epub 2022 Nov 9. PubMed 36368470.
Backbone
  Vector backbone: pK18sB
  Backbone manufacturer: Gregg Beckham and Christopher Johnson, Addgene plasmid #177838
  Vector type: Synthetic Biology
  Selectable markers: KanR, SacB
Growth in bacteria
  Bacterial resistance: Kanamycin, 50 μg/mL
  Growth temperature: 37°C
  Growth strain: DH5alpha
  Copy number: High Copy
Gene/Insert
  Gene/Insert name: Homology arms for PhcA
  Species: Cupriavidus necator H16
  Cloning method: Gibson Cloning
Terms and licenses: Academic/Nonprofit Terms; Industry Terms
How to cite: pCHC022 (∆phcA) was a gift from Christopher Johnson (Addgene plasmid # 226200 ; http://n2t.net/addgene:226200 ; RRID:Addgene_226200)
